Addgene plasmid #147507: pT7-EGFP-C1-HsNot3-F727A_S
Purpose: Mammalian Expression of HsNot3-F727A
Depositing lab: Elisa Izaurralde. Depositing organization: Max Planck Institute for Developmental Biology. Publication: Structure and assembly of the NOT module of the human CCR4-NOT complex. Boland A, Chen Y, Raisch T, Jonas S, Kuzuoglu-Ozturk D, Wohlbold L, Weichenrieder O, Izaurralde E. Nat Struct Mol Biol. 2013 Nov;20(11):1289-97. doi: 10.1038/nsmb.2681. Epub 2013 Oct 13. PubMed 24121232.
Backbone
  Vector backbone: Unknown
  Vector type: Mammalian Expression
Growth in bacteria
  Bacterial resistance: Kanamycin, 50 μg/mL
  Growth temperature: 37°C
  Growth strain: DH5alpha
  Copy number: High Copy
Gene/Insert
  Gene/Insert name: HsNot3-F727A (alt name: CNOT3 cloned from a Kazusa clone : KIAA0691)
  Species: H. sapiens (human)
  Mutation: two silent mutations compared to the sequence given by NCBI: NM_014516.3.
  Entrez Gene: CNOT3 (a.k.a. IDDSADF, LENG2, NOT3, NOT3H)
  Cloning method: Unknown
Terms and licenses: Academic/Nonprofit Terms; Industry Terms: Not Available to Industry
Depositor comments: Plasmids from this collection were made available to the research community and donated after the lab closed. Please note that the sequence provided by the depositing laboratory may be theoretical/predicted or based on Sanger sequencing results. There may be discrepancies between sequencing results obtained by Addgene and the depositor sequence. If an Addgene verified sequence is not available, please contact before placing your order to request that our lab fully sequence the plasmid.
How to cite: pT7-EGFP-C1-HsNot3-F727A_S was a gift from Elisa Izaurralde (Addgene plasmid # 147507 ; http://n2t.net/addgene:147507 ; RRID:Addgene_147507)
