[The description below was written by a language model from this plasmid's Addgene catalogue record and pLannotate feature annotations shown in this document.]
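Description:
pT7-EGFP-C1-HsNot3-F727A_S is a 7,039-nt mammalian expression plasmid encoding human CNOT3 (NOT3), a subunit of the CCR4-NOT deadenylase complex, as an N-terminal EGFP fusion. The catalogue lists the backbone as unknown, but the name and the annotated layout are consistent with an EGFP-C1-type vector into which a T7 promoter has been added. The CMV immediate-early enhancer and promoter drive transcription in mammalian cells. The bacteriophage T7 promoter lies just upstream of the EGFP coding sequence and would in principle also allow transcription by T7 RNA polymerase. EGFP is followed by a short remnant of the multiple cloning site, then the CNOT3 open reading frame, and the unit ends with an SV40 polyadenylation signal. The insert derives from a Kazusa cDNA clone. According to the construct name it carries the F727A substitution, and the record also notes two silent changes relative to the NCBI reference transcript.

Propagation in E. coli relies on a high-copy ColE1/pUC-type origin and kanamycin selection. The Tn5 NeoR/KanR gene sits behind tandem bacterial (bla) and SV40 early promoters and ends with an HSV TK poly(A) signal, so the same marker can confer G418 resistance in mammalian cells. An f1 origin is also present. Short hits annotated as HIV-1 LTR, SV40 large T antigen, ble and bGH poly(A) fragments are most likely incidental matches to backbone sequence rather than functional elements.

The associated study concerns the structure and assembly of the NOT module of human CCR4-NOT. This suggests the plasmid is used to express a fluorescently tagged point mutant of CNOT3 in human cells, plausibly to test its effect on complex assembly, although the record does not state the mutation's specific effect.
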