Features (pLannotate 1.2.2; 17 found; start..end, strand, type, name):
     61..364     +  enhancer       CMV enhancer: human cytomegalovirus immediate early enhancer
    365..568     +  promoter       CMV promoter: human cytomegalovirus (CMV) immediate early promoter
    564..597     +  LTR            5' LTR (truncated) (fragment): truncated 5' long terminal repeat (LTR) from HIV-1
    613..631     +  promoter       T7 promoter: promoter for bacteriophage T7 RNA polymerase
    665..1381    +  CDS            EGFP: EGFP is a basic (constitutively fluorescent) green fluorescent protein published in 1996, derived from Aequorea victoria. It is reported to be a rapidly-maturing weak dimer with moderate acid sensitivity.
   1382..1438    +  misc_feature   MCS (fragment): multiple cloning site
   1439..3694    +  CDS            CNOT3: CNOT3_HUMAN - Also known as KIAA0691, LENG2, NOT3. Experimental evidence at protein level: Swiss-Prot protein existence level 1. Component of the CCR4-NOT complex which is one of the major cellular mRNA deadenylases and is linked to various cellular processes including bulk mRNA degradation, miRNA-mediated repression, translational repression during translational initiation and general transcription regulation. Additional complex functions may be a consequence of its influence on mRNA expression. May be involved in metabolic regulation; may be involved in recruitment of the CCR4-NOT complex to
   3720..3804    +  CDS            large T antigen (fragment): large T antigen from SV40 (simian virus 40)
   3827..3948    +  polyA_signal   SV40 poly(A) signal: SV40 polyadenylation signal
   3982..4410    -  rep_origin     f1 ori (sequence partly withheld): f1 bacteriophage origin of replication; arrow indicates direction of (+) strand synthesis
   4437..4541    +  promoter       AmpR promoter: bla
   4543..4900    +  promoter       SV40 promoter: SV40 enhancer and early promoter
   4935..5729    +  CDS            NeoR/KanR: aminoglycoside phosphotransferase from Tn5; aph(3')-II (or nptII); confers resistance to neomycin, kanamycin, and G418 (Geneticin®)
   5750..5902    +  CDS            ble (fragment): BLE_KLEPN - Experimental evidence at protein level: Swiss-Prot protein existence level 1. Binding protein with a strong affinity to the bleomycin family of antibiotics. Binds to CL990; an antimitotic-antibiotic compound. From Klebsiella pneumoniae.
   5961..6008    +  polyA_signal   HSV TK poly(A) signal: herpes simplex virus thymidine kinase polyadenylation signal (Cole and Stacy, 1985)
   6099..6115    -  polyA_signal   bGH poly(A) signal (fragment): bovine growth hormone polyadenylation signal
   6337..6925    +  rep_origin     ori: high-copy-number ColE1/pMB1/pBR322/pUC origin of replication
>Addgene plasmid #147507 | pT7-EGFP-C1-HsNot3-F727A_S | depositor full sequence | sequence record 289954 | Full Sequence
TAGTTATTAATAGTAATCAATTACGGGGTCATTAGTTCATAGCCCATATATGGAGTTCCGCGTTACATAA
CTTACGGTAAATGGCCCGCCTGGCTGACCGCCCAACGACCCCCGCCCATTGACGTCAATAATGACGTATG
TTCCCATAGTAACGCCAATAGGGACTTTCCATTGACGTCAATGGGTGGAGTATTTACGGTAAACTGCCCA
CTTGGCAGTACATCAAGTGTATCATATGCCAAGTACGCCCCCTATTGACGTCAATGACGGTAAATGGCCC
GCCTGGCATTATGCCCAGTACATGACCTTATGGGACTTTCCTACTTGGCAGTACATCTACGTATTAGTCA
TCGCTATTACCATGGTGATGCGGTTTTGGCAGTACATCAATGGGCGTGGATAGCGGTTTGACTCACGGGG
ATTTCCAAGTCTCCACCCCATTGACGTCAATGGGAGTTTGTTTTGGCACCAAAATCAACGGGACTTTCCA
AAATGTCGTAACAACTCCGCCCCATTGACGCAAATGGGCGGTAGGCGTGTACGGTGGGAGGTCTATATAA
GCAGAGCTCTCTGGCTAACTAGAGAACCCACTGCTTACTGGCTTATCGAAATTAATACGACTCACTATAG
GGAGACCCAAGCTCTAGCGCTACCGGTCGCCACCATGGTGAGCAAGGGCGAGGAGCTGTTCACCGGGGTG
GTGCCCATCCTGGTCGAGCTGGACGGCGACGTAAACGGCCACAAGTTCAGCGTGTCCGGCGAGGGCGAGG
GCGATGCCACCTACGGCAAGCTGACCCTGAAGTTCATCTGCACCACCGGCAAGCTGCCCGTGCCCTGGCC
CACCCTCGTGACCACCCTGACCTACGGCGTGCAGTGCTTCAGCCGCTACCCCGACCACATGAAGCAGCAC
GACTTCTTCAAGTCCGCCATGCCCGAAGGCTACGTCCAGGAGCGCACCATCTTCTTCAAGGACGACGGCA
ACTACAAGACCCGCGCCGAGGTGAAGTTCGAGGGCGACACCCTGGTGAACCGCATCGAGCTGAAGGGCAT
CGACTTCAAGGAGGACGGCAACATCCTGGGGCACAAGCTGGAGTACAACTACAACAGCCACAACGTCTAT
ATCATGGCCGACAAGCAGAAGAACGGCATCAAGGTGAACTTCAAGATCCGCCACAACATCGAGGACGGCA
GCGTGCAGCTCGCCGACCACTACCAGCAGAACACCCCCATCGGCGACGGCCCCGTGCTGCTGCCCGACAA
CCACTACCTGAGCACCCAGTCCGCCCTGAGCAAAGACCCCAACGAGAAGCGCGATCACATGGTCCTGCTG
GAGTTCGTGACCGCCGCCGGGATCACTCTCGGCATGGACGAGCTGTACAAGTCCGGACTCAGATCTCGAG
CTCAAGCTTCGAATTCTGCAGTCGACGGTACCGCGGGCGCGGACAAGCGCAAACTCCAAGGTGAGATTGA
TCGCTGCCTCAAGAAGGTGTCCGAGGGCGTGGAGCAGTTTGAAGATATTTGGCAGAAGCTCCACAATGCA
GCCAACGCGAACCAGAAAGAAAAGTATGAGGCTGACCTAAAGAAGGAGATTAAGAAGCTACAACGGCTGA
GGGACCAAATCAAGACATGGGTAGCGTCCAACGAGATCAAGGACAAGAGGCAGCTTATAGACAACCGCAA
GCTCATTGAGACGCAAATGGAACGGTTCAAAGTTGTGGAACGAGAGACCAAAACCAAAGCTTACAGCAAA
GAGGGCCTGGGCCTGGCCCAGAAGGTAGATCCTGCCCAGAAGGAGAAGGAAGAGGTTGGCCAGTGGCTCA
CGAATACCATCGACACGCTCAACATGCAGGTGGACCAGTTTGAGAGTGAAGTGGAGTCACTGTCAGTGCA
GACACGCAAGAAGAAGGGCGACAAGGATAAGCAGGACCGGATTGAGGGCTTGAAGCGGCACATCGAGAAG
CACCGCTACCACGTGCGCATGCTAGAGACCATCCTGCGCATGCTGGACAATGACTCCATCCTCGTTGACG
CCATCCGCAAGATCAAGGACGACGTTGAGTACTATGTTGACTCATCCCAGGACCCCGACTTCGAGGAGAA
CGAGTTTCTCTACGATGACCTGGACCTCGAGGACATTCCACAGGCGCTGGTCGCCACCTCCCCCCCCAGC
CACAGCCACATGGAGGATGAGATCTTCAACCAGTCCAGCAGCACGCCCACCTCAACCACCTCCAGCTCTC
CCATCCCGCCCAGCCCAGCCAACTGTACCACGGAAAACTCTGAAGATGATAAGAAGAGGGGACGTTCCAC
AGACAGTGAAGTCAGCCAGTCTCCAGCCAAAAACGGCTCCAAGCCTGTCCACAGCAACCAGCACCCTCAG
TCCCCAGCTGTGCCGCCCACCTACCCCTCCGGCCCCCCGCCTGCTGCCTCTGCCTTGAGCACCACTCCTG
GCAACAATGGGGTCCCCGCCCCCGCAGCACCCCCAAGTGCCCTGGGCCCCAAGGCCAGTCCAGCTCCCAG
CCACAACTCGGGCACCCCTGCTCCCTATGCCCAGGCTGTGGCCCCACCAGCTCCCAGTGGGCCCAGCACG
ACCCAGCCCCGGCCCCCCAGCGTCCAGCCTAGCGGAGGCGGAGGCGGCGGCAGCGGAGGCGGAGGGAGCA
GCAGCAGTAGTAACAGCAGTGCCGGTGGAGGGGCTGGCAAGCAGAATGGCGCCACCAGTTACAGCTCAGT
TGTGGCAGACAGCCCGGCAGAGGTGGCTTTGAGCAGCAGTGGGGGCAACAATGCCAGCAGCCAGGCCTTG
GGCCCCCCTTCCGGCCCCCACAACCCACCTCCCAGCACCTCGAAGGAACCCAGTGCGGCAGCCCCAACGG
GGGCTGGGGGCGTGGCCCCAGGCTCAGGGAACAACTCAGGGGGACCCAGCCTCCTGGTGCCACTGCCTGT
GAATCCTCCCAGCTCCCCAACGCCCAGCTTCAGTGATGCCAAGGCAGCCGGTGCCCTGCTCAATGGGCCT
CCACAGTTCAGCACCGCCCCAGAAATCAAGGCCCCTGAGCCTCTGAGCTCCTTGAAGTCCATGGCGGAAC
GGGCAGCCATCAGCTCTGGCATTGAGGACCCTGTGCCAACGCTGCACCTGACCGAGCGAGACATCATCCT
GAGCAGTACATCAGCACCTCCGGCCTCAGCCCAGCCGCCCCTGCAGCTGTCAGAGGTGAACATACCGCTG
TCGCTGGGTGTCTGTCCACTGGGCCCTGTGCCCCTCACCAAGGAGCAGCTCTATCAGCAGGCCATGGAAG
AGGCCGCCTGGCACCACATGCCTCACCCCTCTGACTCTGAGCGTATTCGGCAGTACCTCCCCCGGAACCC
CTGTCCGACGCCCCCCTACCACCACCAGATGCCACCCCCACACTCGGACACTGTGGAATTCTACCAGCGC
CTGTCGACCGAGACACTCTTCTTCATCTTCTACTATCTGGAGGGCACTAAGGCACAGTATCTGGCAGCCA
AGGCCCTAAAGAAGCAGTCATGGCGATTCCACACCAAGTACATGATGTGGTTCCAGAGGCACGAGGAGCC
CAAGACCATCACTGACGAGTTTGAGCAGGGCACCTACATCTACGCAGACTACGAGAAGTGGGGCCAGCGG
AAGAAGGAAGGCTTCACCTTTGAGTACCGCTACCTGGAGGACCGGGACCTCCAGTGAGGATCCACCGGAT
CTAGATAACTGATCATAATCAGCCATACCACATTTGTAGAGGTTTTACTTGCTTTAAAAAACCTCCCACA
CCTCCCCCTGAACCTGAAACATAAAATGAATGCAATTGTTGTTGTTAACTTGTTTATTGCAGCTTATAAT
GGTTACAAATAAAGCAATAGCATCACAAATTTCACAAATAAAGCATTTTTTTCACTGCATTCTAGTTGTG
GTTTGTCCAAACTCATCAATGTATCTTAACGCGTAAATTGTAAGCGTTAATATTTTGTTAAAATTCGCGT
TAAATTTTTGTTAAATCAGCTCATTTTTTAACCAATAGGCCGAAATCGGCAAAATCCCTTATAAATCAAA
AGAATAGACCGAGATAGGGT
[37 nt withheld, positions 4081-4117]
AAAGAACGTGGACTCCAACGTCAAAGG
[49 nt withheld, positions 4145-4193]
T
[91 nt withheld, positions 4195-4285]
G
[124 nt withheld, positions 4287-4410]
CAGGTGGCACTTTTCGGGGAAATGTGCGCGGAACCCCTATTTGTTTATTTTTCTAAATACATTCAAATAT
GTATCCGCTCATGAGACAATAACCCTGATAAATGCTTCAATAATATTGAAAAAGGAAGAGTCCTGAGGCG
GAAAGAACCAGCTGTGGAATGTGTGTCAGTTAGGGTGTGGAAAGTCCCCAGGCTCCCCAGCAGGCAGAAG
TATGCAAAGCATGCATCTCAATTAGTCAGCAACCAGGTGTGGAAAGTCCCCAGGCTCCCCAGCAGGCAGA
AGTATGCAAAGCATGCATCTCAATTAGTCAGCAACCATAGTCCCGCCCCTAACTCCGCCCATCCCGCCCC
TAACTCCGCCCAGTTCCGCCCATTCTCCGCCCCATGGCTGACTAATTTTTTTTATTTATGCAGAGGCCGA
GGCCGCCTCGGCCTCTGAGCTATTCCAGAAGTAGTGAGGAGGCTTTTTTGGAGGCCTAGGCTTTTGCAAA
GATCGATCAAGAGACAGGATGAGGATCGTTTCGCATGATTGAACAAGATGGATTGCACGCAGGTTCTCCG
GCCGCTTGGGTGGAGAGGCTATTCGGCTATGACTGGGCACAACAGACAATCGGCTGCTCTGATGCCGCCG
TGTTCCGGCTGTCAGCGCAGGGGCGCCCGGTTCTTTTTGTCAAGACCGACCTGTCCGGTGCCCTGAATGA
ACTGCAAGACGAGGCAGCGCGGCTATCGTGGCTGGCCACGACGGGCGTTCCTTGCGCAGCTGTGCTCGAC
GTTGTCACTGAAGCGGGAAGGGACTGGCTGCTATTGGGCGAAGTGCCGGGGCAGGATCTCCTGTCATCTC
ACCTTGCTCCTGCCGAGAAAGTATCCATCATGGCTGATGCAATGCGGCGGCTGCATACGCTTGATCCGGC
TACCTGCCCATTCGACCACCAAGCGAAACATCGCATCGAGCGAGCACGTACTCGGATGGAAGCCGGTCTT
GTCGATCAGGATGATCTGGACGAAGAGCATCAGGGGCTCGCGCCAGCCGAACTGTTCGCCAGGCTCAAGG
CGAGCATGCCCGACGGCGAGGATCTCGTCGTGACCCATGGCGATGCCTGCTTGCCGAATATCATGGTGGA
AAATGGCCGCTTTTCTGGATTCATCGACTGTGGCCGGCTGGGTGTGGCGGACCGCTATCAGGACATAGCG
TTGGCTACCCGTGATATTGCTGAAGAGCTTGGCGGCGAATGGGCTGACCGCTTCCTCGTGCTTTACGGTA
TCGCCGCTCCCGATTCGCAGCGCATCGCCTTCTATCGCCTTCTTGACGAGTTCTTCTGAGCGGGACTCTG
GGGTTCGAAATGACCGACCAAGCGACGCCCAACCTGCCATCACGAGATTTCGATTCCACCGCCGCCTTCT
ATGAAAGGTTGGGCTTCGGAATCGTTTTCCGGGACGCCGGCTGGATGATCCTCCAGCGCGGGGATCTCAT
GCTGGAGTTCTTCGCCCACCCTAGGGGGAGGCTAACTGAAACACGGAAGGAGACAATACCGGAAGGAACC
CGCGCTATGACGGCAATAAAAAGACAGAATAAAACGCACGGTGTTGGGTCGTTTGTTCATAAACGCGGGG
TTCGGTCCCAGGGCTGGCACTCTGTCGATACCCCACCGAGACCCCATTGGGGCCAATACGCCCGCGTTTC
TTCCTTTTCCCCACCCCACCCCCCAAGTTCGGGTGAAGGCCCAGGGCTCGCAGCCAACGTCGGGGCGGCA
GGCCCTGCCATAGCCTCAGGTTACTCATATATACTTTAGATTGATTTAAAACTTCATTTTTAATTTAAAA
GGATCTAGGTGAAGATCCTTTTTGATAATCTCATGACCAAAATCCCTTAACGTGAGTTTTCGTTCCACTG
AGCGTCAGACCCCGTAGAAAAGATCAAAGGATCTTCTTGAGATCCTTTTTTTCTGCGCGTAATCTGCTGC
TTGCAAACAAAAAAACCACCGCTACCAGCGGTGGTTTGTTTGCCGGATCAAGAGCTACCAACTCTTTTTC
CGAAGGTAACTGGCTTCAGCAGAGCGCAGATACCAAATACTGTCCTTCTAGTGTAGCCGTAGTTAGGCCA
CCACTTCAAGAACTCTGTAGCACCGCCTACATACCTCGCTCTGCTAATCCTGTTACCAGTGGCTGCTGCC
AGTGGCGATAAGTCGTGTCTTACCGGGTTGGACTCAAGACGATAGTTACCGGATAAGGCGCAGCGGTCGG
GCTGAACGGGGGGTTCGTGCACACAGCCCAGCTTGGAGCGAACGACCTACACCGAACTGAGATACCTACA
GCGTGAGCTATGAGAAAGCGCCACGCTTCCCGAAGGGAGAAAGGCGGACAGGTATCCGGTAAGCGGCAGG
GTCGGAACAGGAGAGCGCACGAGGGAGCTTCCAGGGGGAAACGCCTGGTATCTTTATAGTCCTGTCGGGT
TTCGCCACCTCTGACTTGAGCGTCGATTTTTGTGATGCTCGTCAGGGGGGCGGAGCCTATGGAAAAACGC
CAGCAACGCGGCCTTTTTACGGTTCCTGGCCTTTTGCTGGCCTTTTGCTCACATGTTCTTTCCTGCGTTA
TCCCCTGATTCTGTGGATAACCGTATTACCGCCATGCAT
